Addgene plasmid #215261: GB4542
Purpose: Module for the expression of the N. nambi HISPS gene under the regulation of the copper inducible CBS4x:mDFR promoter and TNOS and the constitutve expression of CPH, LUZ, H3H, EGFP and p19
Depositing lab: Diego Orzaez. Depositing organization: Instituto de Biologia Molecular y Celular de Plantas. Publication: A quantitative autonomous bioluminescence reporter system with a wide dynamic range for Plant Synthetic Biology. Calvache C, Vazquez-Vilar M, Moreno-Gimenez E, Orzaez D. Plant Biotechnol J. 2024 Jan;22(1):37-47. doi: 10.1111/pbi.14146. Epub 2023 Oct 26. PubMed 37882352.
Backbone
  Vector backbone: pDGB3_omega1
  Backbone manufacturer: self-made; derived from pCambia1302 generated at the Cambia Institute
  Vector type: Synthetic Biology
Growth in bacteria
  Bacterial resistance: Spectinomycin, 50 μg/mL
  Growth temperature: 37°C
  Growth strain: DH5alpha
  Copy number: High Copy
Gene/Insert
  Gene/Insert name: CBS4x:mDFR:HISPS-SF-CPH-SF-LUZ-H3H-EGFP-p19
  Species: Synthetic
  Mutation: BsaI and BsmBI sites removed
  Cloning method: Restriction Enzyme; 5′ cloning site BsmBI (destroyed during cloning); 3′ cloning site BsmBI (destroyed during cloning)
Terms and licenses: Academic/Nonprofit Terms; Industry Terms: Not Available to Industry
How to cite: GB4542 was a gift from Diego Orzaez (Addgene plasmid # 215261 ; http://n2t.net/addgene:215261 ; RRID:Addgene_215261)
