[The description below was written by a language model from this plasmid's Addgene catalogue record and pLannotate feature annotations shown in this document.]
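Description:
GB4542 is a large (about 22.8 kb) GoldenBraid multigene module built in the pDGB3_omega1 binary vector, a self-made pCambia1302 derivative intended for plant synthetic biology. The backbone carries a ColE1/pUC-type origin and bom site for high-copy propagation in E. coli, the pVS1 oriV with RepA and StaA for replication and stable maintenance in Agrobacterium, and an aadA gene conferring spectinomycin/streptomycin resistance. Left and right nopaline-type T-DNA border repeats flank the payload, so the whole assembly can be delivered into plant cells by Agrobacterium. The composite insert was assembled through BsmBI sites that were destroyed in cloning, and its parts were domesticated by removing internal BsaI and BsmBI sites.

The T-DNA encodes the fungal autonomous bioluminescence pathway from Neonothopanus nambi arranged as a copper-responsive reporter. HISPS (hispidin synthase) is placed under the synthetic CBS4x:mDFR promoter, seen in the annotation as four tandem copper-binding-site repeats matching the yeast CUP1 promoter, fused according to the record to a minimal DFR promoter, and terminated by TNOS. The remaining pathway genes CPH, LUZ (luciferase) and H3H are expressed constitutively, as are EGFP and, per the record, the silencing suppressor p19. The feature table shows four CaMV 35S promoter/TMV Ω leader/NOS terminator units downstream, one of which contains the annotated EGFP; the pathway coding sequences and p19 are not themselves annotated, and no distinct p19 cassette is evident from the listed features. "SF" in the insert name presumably denotes spacer segments between units, though the record does not define it. Because only HISPS is inducible, light output reports promoter activity without added substrate, with EGFP available as a constitutive reference. The copper-responsive activator is not listed as part of this module.
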