Features (pLannotate 1.2.2; 39 found; start..end, strand, type, name):
     17..62      +  promoter       CUP1 promoter (fragment): S. cerevisiae CUP1; inducible metallothionein promoter, regulated by Cu2+
     63..106     +  promoter       CUP1 promoter (fragment): S. cerevisiae CUP1; inducible metallothionein promoter, regulated by Cu2+
    107..150     +  promoter       CUP1 promoter (fragment): S. cerevisiae CUP1; inducible metallothionein promoter, regulated by Cu2+
    153..198     +  promoter       CUP1 promoter (fragment): S. cerevisiae CUP1; inducible metallothionein promoter, regulated by Cu2+
   5478..5730    +  terminator     NOS terminator: nopaline synthase terminator and poly(A) signal
   5851..5938    +  promoter       AmpR promoter (fragment): bla
   6736..7080    +  promoter       CaMV 35S promoter: strong constitutive promoter from cauliflower mosaic virus
   7033..7079    +  promoter       minimal CaMV 35S promoter: minimal 35S promoter from cauliflower mosaic virus
   7112..7137    +  misc_feature   TMV Ω (fragment): translational enhancer from the tobacco mosaic virus 5'-leader sequence (Gallie et al., 1988)
   8098..8350    +  terminator     NOS terminator: nopaline synthase terminator and poly(A) signal
   8471..8558    +  promoter       AmpR promoter (fragment): bla
   9356..9700    +  promoter       CaMV 35S promoter: strong constitutive promoter from cauliflower mosaic virus
   9653..9699    +  promoter       minimal CaMV 35S promoter: minimal 35S promoter from cauliflower mosaic virus
   9732..9757    +  misc_feature   TMV Ω (fragment): translational enhancer from the tobacco mosaic virus 5'-leader sequence (Gallie et al., 1988)
  10601..10853   +  terminator     NOS terminator: nopaline synthase terminator and poly(A) signal
  10974..11061   +  promoter       AmpR promoter (fragment): bla
  11697..12041   +  promoter       CaMV 35S promoter: strong constitutive promoter from cauliflower mosaic virus
  11994..12040   +  promoter       minimal CaMV 35S promoter: minimal 35S promoter from cauliflower mosaic virus
  12073..12098   +  misc_feature   TMV Ω (fragment): translational enhancer from the tobacco mosaic virus 5'-leader sequence (Gallie et al., 1988)
  13407..13659   +  terminator     NOS terminator: nopaline synthase terminator and poly(A) signal
  13780..13867   +  promoter       AmpR promoter (fragment): bla
  14503..14847   +  promoter       CaMV 35S promoter: strong constitutive promoter from cauliflower mosaic virus
  14800..14846   +  promoter       minimal CaMV 35S promoter: minimal 35S promoter from cauliflower mosaic virus
  14879..14904   +  misc_feature   TMV Ω (fragment): translational enhancer from the tobacco mosaic virus 5'-leader sequence (Gallie et al., 1988)
  14921..15637   +  CDS            EGFP: EGFP is a basic (constitutively fluorescent) green fluorescent protein published in 1996, derived from Aequorea victoria. It is reported to be a rapidly-maturing weak dimer with moderate acid sensitivity.
  15673..15925   +  terminator     NOS terminator: nopaline synthase terminator and poly(A) signal
  16046..16133   +  promoter       AmpR promoter (fragment): bla
  16167..16191   +  misc_feature   RB T-DNA repeat: right border repeat from nopaline C58 T-DNA
  16531..16932   +  CDS            Y4CG_SINFN (fragment): Protein inferred from homology: Swiss-Prot protein existence level 3. From Sinorhizobium fredii (strain NBRC 101917 / NGR234).
  17492..18121   +  CDS            pVS1 StaA: stability protein from the Pseudomonas plasmid pVS1 (Heeb et al., 2000)
  18550..19623   +  CDS            pVS1 RepA: replication protein from the Pseudomonas plasmid pVS1 (Heeb et al., 2000)
  19689..19883   +  rep_origin     pVS1 oriV: origin of replication for the Pseudomonas plasmid pVS1 (Heeb et al., 2000)
  20086..20125   +  CDS            rop (fragment): Rop protein, which maintains plasmids at low copy number; rop
  20227..20367   +  misc_feature   bom: basis of mobility region from pBR322
  20553..21141   -  rep_origin     ori: high-copy-number ColE1/pMB1/pBR322/pUC origin of replication
  21232..22020   -  CDS            aadA: S3AD_ECOLX - Experimental evidence at protein level: Swiss-Prot protein existence level 1. Mediates bacterial resistance to the antibiotics streptomycin and spectinomycin. From Escherichia coli.
  22027..22083   -  CDS            GmR (fragment): gentamycin acetyltransferase; aacC1; confers resistance to gentamycin
  22259..22282   -  promoter       Pc promoter (fragment): intI1 (promoter lies within the coding sequence); class 1 integron promoter
  22806..22830   +  misc_feature   LB T-DNA repeat: left border repeat from nopaline C58 T-DNA
>Addgene plasmid #215261 | GB4542 | addgene full sequence | sequence record 440598 | Addgene NGS Result
GGAGAGTGGTCTTGGGAGAGCGATGCGTCTTTTCCGATGAACCGTTCCAGCAAAAAAGACTAAGCGATGC
GTCTTTTCCGCTGAACCGTTCCAGCAAAAAAGACTAAGCGATGCGTCTTTTCCGCTGAACCGTTCCAGCA
AAAAAGACTAGGAGAGCGATGCGTCTTTTCCGCTGAACCGTTCCAGCAAAAAAGACTATCCCGTCCTAAT
ACCTCTACGTGCAAGCAGTATAAAAACAAAATACATAAACATAACTAAAATCTCATATCGTTGTAATTGT
CATATACTAGTGGTAATTAAGTCCAGTTACACTTAAGGTTAAATTTGCTGACTCTTTTTTACCTTTCATT
TCTGAAAATGAACTCAAGTAAAAATCCTCCTTCTACTCTCCTTGATGTTTTCTTGGATACCGCAAGAAAC
TTGGATACAGCAAGCAGAAATGTGCTCGAGTGTGGTGAACATCGATGGAGTTACAGAGAACTGGATACAG
TGTCCTCAGCTCTCGCCCAGCATCTTCGATACACGGTGGGGCTGTCCCCTACTGTCGCAGTGATCAGCGA
GAATCACCCGTACATATTGGCCCTCATGCTCGCTGTATGGAAATTGGGCGGTACCTTCGCTCCGATAGAT
GTCCACAGCCCTGCAGAACTGGTTGCCGGGATGCTTAACATAGTCTCACCGTCTTGCCTGGTCATCCCGT
CATCAGACGTAACAAACCAGACCCTTGCATGTGATCTTAACATTCCAGTGGTTGCATTTCATCCTCACCA
AAGCACAATCCCGGAACTGAACAAAAAGTACCTGACGGACAGTCAAATCAGCCCTGATCTCCCATTCCCC
GATCCCAACCGTCCGGCTCTTTACCTGTTCACTTCTTCTGCTACGAGTAGATCCAACTTGAAGTGCGTGC
CCCTGACCCACACCTTCATACTGAGAAATAGCCTGTCAAAGAGGGCCTGGTGCAAAAGAATGAGGCCAGA
AACAGATTTCGATGGTATAAGGGTTTTAGGATGGGCACCATGGAGTCATGTTCTGGCTCACATGCAAGAT
ATAGGGCCCCTTACACTCCTGAATGCTGGATGTTACGTCTTTGCAACGACACCGAGCACATATCCAACCG
AGTTGAAGGACGATAGGGATGTCATTTCTTGCGCCGCAAATGCAGTTATGTACAAGGGGGTTAAGTCCTT
CGCCTGTCTCCCGTTTGTGCTGGGAGGCCTTAAGGCCCTGTGTGAGTCCGAGCCGTCCGTCAAAGCACAA
TTACAGGTCGAGGAGCGAGCACAGTTGTTAAAGAGCTTACAACACATGAAGATTCTTGAATGTGGTGGCG
CTATGCTCGAAGTTTCAGTGGCTTCTTGGGCTATCGAGAATCGTATTCCCATTAGTATAGGAATCGGTAT
GACCGAAACTGGCGGAGCCTTGTTCGCTGGACCCGTTCAAGCAATCCAAACGGGATTTAGTTCAGAGGAC
AAGTTTATTGAGGATGCCACATATCTCCTTGTCAAAGACGATTACGAGTCACACGCAGAAGAGGACATCA
ATGAAGGCGAACTGGTTGTTAAAAGCCGAATGCTGCCAAGGGGTTATCTGGGGTATAACGATCCATCCTT
CTCAGTGGACGATGCAGGGTGGGTTACCTTCAAAACAGGCGACAGGTACTCCGTGACCCCGGATGGTAAG
TTTTCTTGGTTAGGAAGGAATACAGACTTTATACAGATGACAAGCGGTGAGACTCTCGATCCCAGGCCCA
TCGAAAGTTTGCTTTGCGAGTCCTCCCTTATATCAAGAGCCTGTGTAATAGGCGATAAGTTCCTGAATGG
GCCCGCCACAGCAGTGTGTGCCATAATAGAATTGGAGCCGACTACGGTAGAGAAAGGTCAGGCCCATAGC
AGGGACATAGCCCGAATTTTTGCCCCCATAAACCGTGATTTGCCTCCTCCTTTAAGAATCGCCTGGAGCC
ACGTCCTCGTGCTCCAACCCAGTGAAAAAATACCGATGACCAAAAAAGGAACGATCTTCCGTAAGAAGAT
CGAACAAGTCTTTGGTAGTGCACTTGGTGGGTCCTCAGGTGACAATTCCCAAGCAACCACTGATGCATCA
GTCGTCCGTCGAGATGAACTGTCAAACACTGTTAAGCATATCATATCACGTGTTCTGGGCGTGAGCGACG
ACGAGTTGCTGTGGACTCTCTCATTTGCCGAACTTGGAATGACCTCCGCCCTTGCAACGAGAATTGCCAA
TGAATTGAATGAGGTTTTAGTAGGGGTCAATCTGCCTATCAATGCATGTTATATACACGTTGACTTACCA
TCCCTGTCAAATGCAGTATATGCCAAACTGGCTCACTTGAAACTCCCTGACAGAACACCAGAGCCGCGTA
AGGCACCGGTTGAGAATCCTGGCGGAAAAGAGATCGTAATAGTGGGACAAGCATTTAGACTTCCAGGCTC
TATTAATGACGTGGCTAGTCTCCGTGACGCTTTTCTGGCCCGTCAAGCAAGTTCAATCATTACAGAAATA
CCACCAGACAGATGGGATCACGCATCCTTCTACCCGAAGGACATACGTTTCAACAAGGCCGGCTTAGTGG
ACATTGCTAACTACGACCACAGTTTCTTCGGCTTGACGGCTACAGAAGCTCTTTACTTATCTCCGACCAT
GAGACTCGCCCTGGAAGTTAGTTTTGAGGCCCTTGAGAACGCAAACATTCCGGTTTCTCAGCTGAAGGGG
TCACAAACAGCTGTCTACGTTGCTACCACGGATGACGGGTTCGAGACTCTCTTAAATGCAGAGGCTGGGT
ACGACGCTTACACCCGATTCTACGGTACGGGGCGTGCAGCTTCCACGGCATCCGGCAGGATCTCATACCT
GCTTGACGTTCATGGACCCAGTATAACTGTGGACACGGCATGTAGTGGAGGGGCTGTTTGCATTGATCAA
GCTATAGACTACCTGCAATCCAGTTCAGCCGCTGATACCGCCATCATTTGTGCTTCTAATACTCATTGCT
GGCCAGGATCATTCATGTTTCTGAGCGCCCAGGGTATGGTAAGCTCCGGCGGACGATGCGCTACTTTCAC
GACCGATGCCGACGGCTACGTACCTAGCGAGGGTGCAGTCGCCTTCATTCTTAAAACACGTGAAGCAGCT
ATGAGGGACAAAGACACAATTCTGGCTACCATCAAAGCAACACAAATTTCTCATAATGGTAGGTCCCAGG
GATTAGTCGCCCCCAATGTAAATTCCCAAGCCGACTTGCATAGAAGCCTGCTCCAAAAAGCCGGGCTTTC
ACCGGCCGACATTCATTTCATCGAGGCACACGGAACTGGAACCTCCCTCGGAGATCTGTCCGAGATCCAA
GCTATAAATGATGCATATACGAGCTCACAACCTCGAACGGCCGGCCCGCTGATCGTTTCTGCAAGCAAGA
CAGTGATAGGACACACTGAACCAGCCGGTCCGTTGGTGGGGATGCTGTCAGTACTGAACTCCTTTAAAGA
GGGGGCCGTCCCTGGTTTGGCACACTTGACCGCCGATAACCTGAATCCCGCTCTTGATTGCAGCAGTGTT
CCGTTACTCATACCTTACCAGCCCGTTCACCTGGCAGCCCCCAAGCCTCATCGTGCTGCTGTAATGTCAT
ATGGATTCTCTGGCACCCTCGGTGGGATCGTGCTGGAGGCACCAGATGAGGAAAGACTCGAAGAGGAACC
TCCTAATGACAAACCTATGTTGTTTGTAGTTAGTGCAAAAACACATACTGCATTAATAGAATATCTCGGC
CGATACCTTGAATTCCTCTTGCAGGCAAATCCACAAGACTTCTGCGATATTTGTTATACTTCATGCGTTG
GGCGTGAACATTATCGATACAGATTCGCATGCGTAGCCAACGACATGGAGGATTTAATAGGACAATTGCA
GAAGCGTTTAGGCTCTAAGGTCCCACCGAAACCTTCCTACAAAAGAGGGGCCCTTGCATTCGCCTTCAGC
GGTCAGGGCACACAGTTCCGAGGGATGGCTACCGAGCTCGCAAAAGCCTATTCCGGATTCCGAAAAATAG
TCTCTGATCTCGCTAAGAGGGCAAGTGAACTCTCAGGTCACGCTATTGATCGATTTTTGTTAGCTTACGA
TATTGGGGCTGAAAACGTCGCCCCGGATAGCGAGGCTGATCAAATATGTATCTTCGTATATCAATGTAGC
GTGCTTCGTTGGCTTCAGACAATGGGCATTAGACCATCTGCTGTTATAGGGCACTCCCTCGGTGAGATTA
GCGCTTCTGTCGCCGCCGGTGCATTGTCTCTGGACTCTGCACTGGACCTTGTTATCAGTCGAGCTCGACT
GTTAAGGAGCTCTACCAATGCACCCGCCGGTATGGCAGCCATGTCAGCATCACAGGACGAAGTTGTTGAG
TTGATTGGGAAATTAGACCTTGATAAAGCAAATTCACTCTCTGTTTCTGTTATCAATGGTCCTCAGAATA
CGGTAGTAAGCGGTTCTTCAGCAGCCATTGAAAGTATAGTCGCACTGGCCAAAGGGCGAAAGATAAAAGC
AAGTGCTCTCAACATCAACCAAGCCTTCCACTCTCCCTACGTAGATTCTGCAGTACCAGGTTTGCGTGCT
TGGTCAGAGAAGCATATTTCCTCTGCTAGACCATTACAGATCCCCCTGTACTCTACACTCCTTGGCGCCC
AAGTAAGTGAGGGACAAATGCTGAATCCGGATCATTGGGTAGATCACGCAAGAAAACCTGTCCAATTCGC
TCAGGCCGCCACCATTATGAAAGAAAGCTTTACCGGAGTAATCATTGACATAGGTCCTCAAGTAGTTGCT
TGGAGTTTGCTGCTCTCAAACGGACTGACATCAGTTACCGCTCTCGCCGCAAAGCGAGGACGATCACAGC
AGGTTGCCTTCCTTAGTGCTCTTGCAGATTTATACCAAGACTATGGTGTCGTGCCTGACTTTGTGGGATT
ATACGCTCAACAGGAGGACGCCAGTCGTTTAAAGAAAACCGATATTCTGACCTATCCTTTCCAAAGGGTG
AGAAGGTATCCATCTTTCATCCCGAGTCGTAGGGCACCTACTCATGCCCATGTCCAAGATGAGGAAACAT
TGTCATCTGGATCTTCCACACCCACATTGGAGAATACAGATCTCGACTCCGGTAAAGAGTCTTTGATGGG
ACCCACACGTGGCCTTCTTCGAGTAGACGATCTGAGAGACAGTATCGTTTCTTCTGTAAAGGATGTACTG
GAGCTGAAATCAAATGAGGACTTGGACTTGTCCGAGTCCTTGAACGCATTGGGAATGGACAGTATTATGT
TCGCTCAATTACGTAAAAGGATAGGGGAGGGACTCGGGTTATCCGTCCCGATGGTATTCCTGTCTGACGC
CTTCTCAATCGGCGAGATGGTTAGTAACCTTGTAGAACAGGCAGAGGCTAGTGAGGACAACTGAGCTTGG
AATGGATCTTCGATCCCGATCGTTCAAACATTTGGCAATAAAGTTTCTTAAGATTGAATCCTGTTGCCGG
TCTTGCGACGATTATCATATAATTTCTGTTGAATTACGTTAAGCATGTAATAATTAACATGTAATGCATG
ACGTTATTTATGAGATGGGTTTTTATGATTAGAGTCCCGCAATTATACATTTAATACGCGATAGAAAACA
AAATATAGCGCGCAAACTAGGATAAATTATCGCGCGCGGTGTCATCTATGTTACTAGATCGGGAATTGCC
AAGCTAATTCTTGAAGACGAAAGGGCCTCGTGATACGCCTATTTTTATAGGTTAATGTCATGATAATAAT
GGTTTCTTAGACGTCAGGTGGCACTTTTCGGGGAAATGTGCGCGGAACCCCTATTTGTTTATTTTTCTAA
ATACATTCAAATATGTATCCGCTCATGAGACAATAACCCTGATAAATGCTTCAATAATGGGACCGACTCG
CGCTGTCAGGAGTCTCAATGGTAACTTTACTCTTTATTTAACCATACATTTTTTTTTATTTTTTTCACTT
TGTTCTTCATCCACTATTGTTCTTTGTTCATCTTGAACAAAAGCTCCCTCCTTCTTTGTTCTTCATCCAC
CATTGTTCTTCATCAATCATTTCGCTGTCAGGAGACTAGAGCCAAGCTGATCTCCTTTGCCCCGGAGATC
ACCATGGACGACTTTCTCTATCTCTACGATCTAGGAAGAAAGTTCGACGGAGAAGGTGACGATACCATGT
TCACCACCGATAATGAGAAGATTAGCCTCTTCAATTTCAGAAAGAATGCTGACCCACAGATGGTTAGAGA
GGCCTACGCGGCAGGTCTGATCAAGACGATCTACCCGAGTAATAATCTCCAGGAGATCAAATACCTTCCC
AAGAAGGTTAAAGATGCAGTCAAAAGATTCAGGACTAACTGCATCAAGAACACAGAGAAAGATATATTTC
TCAAGATCAGAAGTACTATTCCAGTATGGACGATTCAAGGCTTGCTTCATAAACCAAGGCAAGTAATAGA
GATTGGAGTCTCTAAGAAAGTAGTTCCTACTGAATCAAAGGCCATGGAGTCAAAAATTCAGATCGAGGAT
CTAACAGAACTCGCCGTGAAGACTGGCGAACAGTTCATACAGAGTCTTTTACGACTCAATGACAAGAAGA
AAATCTTCGTCAACATGGTGGAGCACGACACTCTCGTCTACTCCAAGAATATCAAAGATACAGTCTCAGA
AGACCAAAGGGCTATTGAGACTTTTCAACAAAGGGTAATATCGGGAAACCTCCTCGGATTCCATTGCCCA
GCTATCTGTCACTTCATCAAAAGGACAGTAGAAAAGGAAGGTGGCACCTACAAATGCCATCATTGCGATA
AAGGAAAGGCTATCGTTCAAGATGCCCCTGCCGACAGTGGTCCCAAAGATGGACCCCCACCCACGAGGAG
CATCGTGGAAAAAGAAGACGTTCCAACCACGTCTTCAAAGCAAGTGGATTGATGTGATATCTCCACTGAC
GTAAGGGATGACGCACAATCCCACTATCCTTCGCAAGACCCTTCCTCTATATAAGGAAGTTCATTTCATT
TGGAGAGGACTCCGGTATTTTTACAACAATTACCACAACAAAACAAACAACAAACAACATTACAATTTAC
TATTCTAGTCGAAATGGCCCCAATAAGTTCCACGTGGTCTAGGCTCATAAGGTTTGTGGCTGTGGAAACC
TCCTTAGTTCACATCGGCGAGCCTATTGATGCAACAATGGACGTGGGCTTAGCACGTAGGGAAGGGAAGA
CAATACAAGCCTATGAGATCATCGGCAGTGGCTCTGCTTTAGATCTGTCTGCCCAAGTGTCAAAGAACGT
ACTTACGGTCCGTGAGCTCTTAATGCCCTTGAGCCGTGAGGAGATTAAAACGGTAAGATGCCTTGGCCTT
AATTATCCCGTCCACGCCACAGAAGCCAACGTGGCCGTGCCGAAATTCCCGAACCTTTTTTACAAACCCG
TAACCTCCCTCATCGGACCAGGTGGGTTGATAACCATCCCTTCAGTTGTCCAACCACCTAAAGAGCACCA
GAGCGATTACGAAGCCGAGTTGGTTATCGTCATCGGTAAAGCCGCCAAAAATGTCAGTGAAGATGAAGCT
CTGGACTACGTGTTGGGCTACACCGCAGCCAATGACATCTCATTTAGGAAACATCAGTTGGCCGTTTCTC
AATGGTCATTCTCCAAGGGTTTTGATGGCACGAATCCCCTGGGACCGTGCCTGGTTTCTGCTTCCTCTAT
TCCAGATCCACAGGATATTCCGATCCAATGTAAACTCAACGGTGGGGTGGTGCAAAATGGAAACACTCGT
GATCAGATTTTTAATGTCAAGAAAACAATCTCTTTTTTAAGCCAAGGGACTACGTTGGAGCCTGGTTCCA
TAATCCTGACGGGGACGCCCGACGGAGTGGGCTTCGTAAGAAACCCACCGCTTTATTTGAAGGACGGTGA
TGAAGTAATGACTTGGATCGGATCAGGTATAGGAACCTTAGCCAACACTGTCCGAGAGGAGCAGACTTGT
TTCGCTTCAGGAGGGCACGAGTAAGCTTGGAATGGATCTTCGATCCCGATCGTTCAAACATTTGGCAATA
AAGTTTCTTAAGATTGAATCCTGTTGCCGGTCTTGCGACGATTATCATATAATTTCTGTTGAATTACGTT
AAGCATGTAATAATTAACATGTAATGCATGACGTTATTTATGAGATGGGTTTTTATGATTAGAGTCCCGC
AATTATACATTTAATACGCGATAGAAAACAAAATATAGCGCGCAAACTAGGATAAATTATCGCGCGCGGT
GTCATCTATGTTACTAGATCGGGAATTGCCAAGCTAATTCTTGAAGACGAAAGGGCCTCGTGATACGCCT
ATTTTTATAGGTTAATGTCATGATAATAATGGTTTCTTAGACGTCAGGTGGCACTTTTCGGGGAAATGTG
CGCGGAACCCCTATTTGTTTATTTTTCTAAATACATTCAAATATGTATCCGCTCATGAGACAATAACCCT
GATAAATGCTTCAATAATGGGACCGACTCGCGCTGTCAGGAGTCTCAATGGTAACTTTACTCTTTATTTA
ACCATACATTTTTTTTTATTTTTTTCACTTTGTTCTTCATCCACTATTGTTCTTTGTTCATCTTGAACAA
AAGCTCCCTCCTTCTTTGTTCTTCATCCACCATTGTTCTTCATCAATCATTTCGCTGTCAGGAGACTAGA
GCCAAGCTGATCTCCTTTGCCCCGGAGATCACCATGGACGACTTTCTCTATCTCTACGATCTAGGAAGAA
AGTTCGACGGAGAAGGTGACGATACCATGTTCACCACCGATAATGAGAAGATTAGCCTCTTCAATTTCAG
AAAGAATGCTGACCCACAGATGGTTAGAGAGGCCTACGCGGCAGGTCTGATCAAGACGATCTACCCGAGT
AATAATCTCCAGGAGATCAAATACCTTCCCAAGAAGGTTAAAGATGCAGTCAAAAGATTCAGGACTAACT
GCATCAAGAACACAGAGAAAGATATATTTCTCAAGATCAGAAGTACTATTCCAGTATGGACGATTCAAGG
CTTGCTTCATAAACCAAGGCAAGTAATAGAGATTGGAGTCTCTAAGAAAGTAGTTCCTACTGAATCAAAG
GCCATGGAGTCAAAAATTCAGATCGAGGATCTAACAGAACTCGCCGTGAAGACTGGCGAACAGTTCATAC
AGAGTCTTTTACGACTCAATGACAAGAAGAAAATCTTCGTCAACATGGTGGAGCACGACACTCTCGTCTA
CTCCAAGAATATCAAAGATACAGTCTCAGAAGACCAAAGGGCTATTGAGACTTTTCAACAAAGGGTAATA
TCGGGAAACCTCCTCGGATTCCATTGCCCAGCTATCTGTCACTTCATCAAAAGGACAGTAGAAAAGGAAG
GTGGCACCTACAAATGCCATCATTGCGATAAAGGAAAGGCTATCGTTCAAGATGCCCCTGCCGACAGTGG
TCCCAAAGATGGACCCCCACCCACGAGGAGCATCGTGGAAAAAGAAGACGTTCCAACCACGTCTTCAAAG
CAAGTGGATTGATGTGATATCTCCACTGACGTAAGGGATGACGCACAATCCCACTATCCTTCGCAAGACC
CTTCCTCTATATAAGGAAGTTCATTTCATTTGGAGAGGACTCCGGTATTTTTACAACAATTACCACAACA
AAACAAACAACAAACAACATTACAATTTACTATTCTAGTCGAAATGAGAATTAACATCTCCCTTTCATCA
TTATTTGAACGTCTGTCAAAGTTATCCAGCAGATCCATTGCAATCACCTGTGGTGTCGTCTTGGCCTCCG
CAATCGCTTTTCCGATAATCCGTAGGGACTATCAGACTTTTTTGGAAGTCGGGCCGAGTTACGCTCCGCA
GAATTTCAGAGGTTACATCATAGTATGCGTGCTTTCACTCTTTAGGCAGGAACAAAAAGGGTTGGCTATC
TATGATCGACTGCCCGAAAAGCGAAGGTGGTTGGCAGATCTCCCATTCCGAGAAGGTACGCGTCCTTCTA
TCACAAGTCATATCATCCAAAGACAGAGGACTCAGCTGGTAGACCAAGAATTTGCAACCCGAGAACTCAT
TGATAAAGTTATACCCAGAGTTCAGGCTCGACACACCGATAAGACGTTTCTGTCAACCTCAAAGTTCGAA
TTTCATGCCAAAGCAATTTTTTTGCTGCCCAGTATTCCCATCAATGATCCCTTGAATATACCTTCACATG
ATACTGTCAGACGAACAAAAAGGGAGATCGCTCACATGCACGATTACCACGACTGCACCCTGCACTTGGC
TCTCGCAGCCCAGGACGGTAAAGAAGTACTTAAAAAAGGGTGGGGCCAGAGACATCCCCTCGCTGGCCCC
GGCGTGCCGGGACCTCCAACCGAATGGACGTTTTTATATGCACCGCGTAACGAGGAGGAAGCCAGAGTGG
TCGAGATGATAGTGGAGGCCAGTATTGGTTACATGACAAATGACCCCGCTGGTAAAATTGTAGAGAACGC
TAAGTGAGCTTGGAATGGATCTTCGATCCCGATCGTTCAAACATTTGGCAATAAAGTTTCTTAAGATTGA
ATCCTGTTGCCGGTCTTGCGACGATTATCATATAATTTCTGTTGAATTACGTTAAGCATGTAATAATTAA
CATGTAATGCATGACGTTATTTATGAGATGGGTTTTTATGATTAGAGTCCCGCAATTATACATTTAATAC
GCGATAGAAAACAAAATATAGCGCGCAAACTAGGATAAATTATCGCGCGCGGTGTCATCTATGTTACTAG
ATCGGGAATTGCCAAGCTAATTCTTGAAGACGAAAGGGCCTCGTGATACGCCTATTTTTATAGGTTAATG
TCATGATAATAATGGTTTCTTAGACGTCAGGTGGCACTTTTCGGGGAAATGTGCGCGGAACCCCTATTTG
TTTATTTTTCTAAATACATTCAAATATGTATCCGCTCATGAGACAATAACCCTGATAAATGCTTCAATAA
TGGGACCGACTCGCGCTGTCAGGAGACTAGAGCCAAGCTGATCTCCTTTGCCCCGGAGATCACCATGGAC
GACTTTCTCTATCTCTACGATCTAGGAAGAAAGTTCGACGGAGAAGGTGACGATACCATGTTCACCACCG
ATAATGAGAAGATTAGCCTCTTCAATTTCAGAAAGAATGCTGACCCACAGATGGTTAGAGAGGCCTACGC
GGCAGGTCTGATCAAGACGATCTACCCGAGTAATAATCTCCAGGAGATCAAATACCTTCCCAAGAAGGTT
AAAGATGCAGTCAAAAGATTCAGGACTAACTGCATCAAGAACACAGAGAAAGATATATTTCTCAAGATCA
GAAGTACTATTCCAGTATGGACGATTCAAGGCTTGCTTCATAAACCAAGGCAAGTAATAGAGATTGGAGT
CTCTAAGAAAGTAGTTCCTACTGAATCAAAGGCCATGGAGTCAAAAATTCAGATCGAGGATCTAACAGAA
CTCGCCGTGAAGACTGGCGAACAGTTCATACAGAGTCTTTTACGACTCAATGACAAGAAGAAAATCTTCG
TCAACATGGTGGAGCACGACACTCTCGTCTACTCCAAGAATATCAAAGATACAGTCTCAGAAGACCAAAG
GGCTATTGAGACTTTTCAACAAAGGGTAATATCGGGAAACCTCCTCGGATTCCATTGCCCAGCTATCTGT
CACTTCATCAAAAGGACAGTAGAAAAGGAAGGTGGCACCTACAAATGCCATCATTGCGATAAAGGAAAGG
CTATCGTTCAAGATGCCCCTGCCGACAGTGGTCCCAAAGATGGACCCCCACCCACGAGGAGCATCGTGGA
AAAAGAAGACGTTCCAACCACGTCTTCAAAGCAAGTGGATTGATGTGATATCTCCACTGACGTAAGGGAT
GACGCACAATCCCACTATCCTTCGCAAGACCCTTCCTCTATATAAGGAAGTTCATTTCATTTGGAGAGGA
CTCCGGTATTTTTACAACAATTACCACAACAAAACAAACAACAAACAACATTACAATTTACTATTCTAGT
CGAAATGGCATCCTTTGAAAATAGTCTGTCCGTTTTGATCGTCGGGGCTGGCCTTGGGGGATTAGCAGCC
GCAATAGCTCTTAGGAGACAGGGCCATGTAGTAAAGATCTATGATAGTTCCTCATTCAAAGCTGAACTGG
GTGCTGGCCTTGCTGTACCTCCGAATACGCTTAGAAGCCTTCAACAGTTAGGTTGTAATACAGAGAATTT
GAACGGAGTCGACAATCTCTGCTTCACGGCCATGGGTTACGACGGCTCCGTAGGTATGATGAATAACATG
ACAGACTACAGGGAGGCTTATGGCACATCCTGGATTATGGTTCATCGAGTGGATTTACATAATGAACTTA
TGCGTGTCGCACTTGATCCGGGGGGGCTGGGACCACCAGCAACATTACATTTAAATCACAGAGTGACCTT
CTGCGACGTTGACGCATGTACGGTAACTTTTACCAACGGGACGACACAAAGTGCCGACTTGATCGTAGGG
GCTGACGGCATACGAAGCACCATACGTAGATTCGTCTTGGAGGAAGATGTAACTGTGCCTGCCAGCGGGA
TCGTCGGTTTCAGATGGCTGGTGCAAGCCGATGCCTTAGACCCTTACCCTGAGTTAGATTGGATTGTTAA
GAAGCCTCCACTCGGTGCTCGTCTGATCTCTACGCCACAGAATCCACAGTCCGGCGTGGGGTTGGCTGAC
CGTCGTACAATTATCATCTACGCTTGTAGGGGTGGCACGATGGTTAATGTGTTGGCTGTCCACGACGACG
AAAGAGATCAGAATACGGCAGATTGGTCAGTGCCGGCTTCCAAAGATGATCTCTTCCGTGTATTCCATGA
CTACCACCCAAGATTCAGACGTTTGCTCGAACTTGCTCAAGATATCAATCTCTGGCAAATGAGGGTAGTT
CCCGTGCTTAAAAAATGGGTGAACAAGCGTGTCTGTTTATTAGGAGATGCCGCCCATGCTTCTCTCCCCA
CGCTGGGTCAAGGGTTCGGAATGGGACTGGAGGACGCCGTGGCACTCGGCACATTGTTACCCAAAGGAAC
TACGGCTTCACAGATCGAAACGAGACTGGCCGTTTACGAGCAATTACGAAAGGATAGGGCTGAGTTCGTA
GCAGCAGAATCCTACGAGGAACAGTATGTCCCTGAGATGCGTGGGCTCTATCTTCGTTCCAAAGAACTCC
GAGATCGAGTGATGGGATATGATATTAAAGTGGAGTCAGAAAAGGTTTTGGAGACTCTGCTTCGATCCTC
TAATTCTGCATGAGCTTGGAATGGATCTTCGATCCCGATCGTTCAAACATTTGGCAATAAAGTTTCTTAA
GATTGAATCCTGTTGCCGGTCTTGCGACGATTATCATATAATTTCTGTTGAATTACGTTAAGCATGTAAT
AATTAACATGTAATGCATGACGTTATTTATGAGATGGGTTTTTATGATTAGAGTCCCGCAATTATACATT
TAATACGCGATAGAAAACAAAATATAGCGCGCAAACTAGGATAAATTATCGCGCGCGGTGTCATCTATGT
TACTAGATCGGGAATTGCCAAGCTAATTCTTGAAGACGAAAGGGCCTCGTGATACGCCTATTTTTATAGG
TTAATGTCATGATAATAATGGTTTCTTAGACGTCAGGTGGCACTTTTCGGGGAAATGTGCGCGGAACCCC
TATTTGTTTATTTTTCTAAATACATTCAAATATGTATCCGCTCATGAGACAATAACCCTGATAAATGCTT
CAATAATGGGACCGACTCGCGCTGTCAGGAGACTAGAGCCAAGCTGATCTCCTTTGCCCCGGAGATCACC
ATGGACGACTTTCTCTATCTCTACGATCTAGGAAGAAAGTTCGACGGAGAAGGTGACGATACCATGTTCA
CCACCGATAATGAGAAGATTAGCCTCTTCAATTTCAGAAAGAATGCTGACCCACAGATGGTTAGAGAGGC
CTACGCGGCAGGTCTGATCAAGACGATCTACCCGAGTAATAATCTCCAGGAGATCAAATACCTTCCCAAG
AAGGTTAAAGATGCAGTCAAAAGATTCAGGACTAACTGCATCAAGAACACAGAGAAAGATATATTTCTCA
AGATCAGAAGTACTATTCCAGTATGGACGATTCAAGGCTTGCTTCATAAACCAAGGCAAGTAATAGAGAT
TGGAGTCTCTAAGAAAGTAGTTCCTACTGAATCAAAGGCCATGGAGTCAAAAATTCAGATCGAGGATCTA
ACAGAACTCGCCGTGAAGACTGGCGAACAGTTCATACAGAGTCTTTTACGACTCAATGACAAGAAGAAAA
TCTTCGTCAACATGGTGGAGCACGACACTCTCGTCTACTCCAAGAATATCAAAGATACAGTCTCAGAAGA
CCAAAGGGCTATTGAGACTTTTCAACAAAGGGTAATATCGGGAAACCTCCTCGGATTCCATTGCCCAGCT
ATCTGTCACTTCATCAAAAGGACAGTAGAAAAGGAAGGTGGCACCTACAAATGCCATCATTGCGATAAAG
GAAAGGCTATCGTTCAAGATGCCCCTGCCGACAGTGGTCCCAAAGATGGACCCCCACCCACGAGGAGCAT
CGTGGAAAAAGAAGACGTTCCAACCACGTCTTCAAAGCAAGTGGATTGATGTGATATCTCCACTGACGTA
AGGGATGACGCACAATCCCACTATCCTTCGCAAGACCCTTCCTCTATATAAGGAAGTTCATTTCATTTGG
AGAGGACTCCGGTATTTTTACAACAATTACCACAACAAAACAAACAACAAACAACATTACAATTTACTAT
TCTAGTCGAAATGGTGAGCAAGGGCGAGGAGCTGTTCACCGGGGTGGTGCCCATCCTGGTCGAGCTGGAC
GGCGACGTAAACGGCCACAAGTTCAGCGTGTCCGGCGAGGGCGAGGGCGATGCCACCTACGGCAAGCTGA
CCCTGAAGTTCATCTGCACCACCGGCAAGCTGCCCGTGCCCTGGCCCACCCTCGTGACCACCCTGACCTA
CGGCGTGCAGTGCTTCAGCCGCTACCCCGACCACATGAAGCAGCACGACTTCTTCAAGTCCGCCATGCCC
GAAGGCTACGTCCAGGAGCGCACCATCTTCTTCAAGGACGACGGCAACTACAAGACCCGCGCCGAGGTGA
AGTTCGAGGGCGACACCCTGGTGAACCGCATCGAGCTGAAGGGCATCGACTTCAAGGAGGACGGCAACAT
CCTGGGGCACAAGCTGGAGTACAACTACAACAGCCACAACGTCTATATCATGGCCGACAAGCAGAAGAAC
GGCATCAAGGTGAACTTCAAGATCCGCCACAACATCGAGGACGGCAGCGTGCAGCTCGCCGACCACTACC
AGCAGAACACCCCCATCGGCGACGGCCCCGTGCTGCTGCCCGACAACCACTACCTGAGCACCCAGTCCGC
CCTGAGCAAAGACCCCAACGAGAAGCGCGATCACATGGTCCTGCTGGAGTTCGTGACCGCCGCCGGGATC
ACTCTCGGCATGGACGAGCTGTACAAGGACGAGCTGTAAGCTTGGAATGGATCTTCGATCCCGATCGTTC
AAACATTTGGCAATAAAGTTTCTTAAGATTGAATCCTGTTGCCGGTCTTGCGACGATTATCATATAATTT
CTGTTGAATTACGTTAAGCATGTAATAATTAACATGTAATGCATGACGTTATTTATGAGATGGGTTTTTA
TGATTAGAGTCCCGCAATTATACATTTAATACGCGATAGAAAACAAAATATAGCGCGCAAACTAGGATAA
ATTATCGCGCGCGGTGTCATCTATGTTACTAGATCGGGAATTGCCAAGCTAATTCTTGAAGACGAAAGGG
CCTCGTGATACGCCTATTTTTATAGGTTAATGTCATGATAATAATGGTTTCTTAGACGTCAGGTGGCACT
TTTCGGGGAAATGTGCGCGGAACCCCTATTTGTTTATTTTTCTAAATACATTCAAATATGTATCCGCTCA
TGAGACAATAACCCTGATAAATGCTTCAATAATGGGACCGACTCGCGCTGTCATGAGACCGGATCCTGAC
AGGATATATTGGCGGGTAAACCTAAGAGAAAAGAGCGTTTATTAGAATAATCGGATATTTAAAAGGGCGT
GAAAAGGTTTATCCGTTCGTCCATTTGTATGTGCATGCCAACCACAGGGTTCCCCTCGGGATCAAAGTAC
TTTGATCCAACCCCTCCGCTGCTATAGTGCAGTCGGCTTCTGACGTTCAGTGCAGCCGTCATCTGAAAAC
GACATGTCGCACAAGTCCTAAGTTACGCGACAGGCTGCCGCCCTGCCCTTTTCCTGGCGTTTTCTTGTCG
CGTGTTTTAGTCGCATAAAGTAGAATACTTGCGACTAGAACCGGAGACATTACGCCATGAACAAGAGCGC
CGCCGCTGGCCTGCTGGGCTATGCCCGCGTCAGCACCGACGACCAGGACTTGACCAACCAACGGGCCGAA
CTGCACGCGGCCGGCTGCACCAAGCTGTTTTCCGAGAAGATCACCGGCACCAGGCGCGACCGCCCGGAGC
TGGCCAGGATGCTTGACCACCTACGCCCTGGCGACGTTGTGACAGTGACCAGGCTAGACCGCCTGGCCCG
CAGCACCCGCGACCTACTGGACATTGCCGAGCGCATCCAGGAGGCCGGCGCGGGCCTGCGTAGCCTGGCA
GAGCCGTGGGCCGACACCACCACGCCGGCCGGCCGCATGGTGTTGACCGTGTTCGCCGGCATTGCCGAGT
TCGAGCGTTCCCTAATCATCGACCGCACCCGGAGCGGGCGCGAGGCCGCCAAGGCCCGAGGCGTGAAGTT
TGGCCCCCGCCCTACCCTCACCCCGGCACAGATCGCGCACGCCCGCGAGCTGATCGACCAGGAAGGCCGC
ACCGTGAAAGAGGCGGCTGCACTGCTTGGCGTGCATCGCTCGACCCTGTACCGCGCACTTGAGCGCAGCG
AGGAAGTGACGCCCACCGAGGCCAGGCGGCGCGGTGCCTTCCGTGAGGACGCATTGACCGAGGCCGACGC
CCTGGCGGCCGCCGAGAATGAACGCCAAGAGGAACAAGCATGAAACCGCACCAGGACGGCCAGGACGAAC
CGTTTTTCATTACCGAAGAGATCGAGGCGGAGATGATCGCGGCCGGGTACGTGTTCGAGCCGCCCGCGCA
CCTCTCAACCGTGCGGCTGCATGAAATCCTGGCCGGTTTGTCTGATGCCAAGCTGGCGGCCTGGCCGGCC
AGCTTGGCCGCTGAAGAAACCGAGCGCCGCCGTCTAAAAAGGTGATGTGTATTTGAGTAAAACAGCTTGC
GTCATGCGGTCGCTGCGTATATGATGCGATGAGTAAATAAACAAATACGCAAGGGGAACGCATGAAGGTT
ATCGCTGTACTTAACCAGAAAGGCGGGTCAGGCAAGACGACCATCGCAACCCATCTAGCCCGCGCCCTGC
AACTCGCCGGGGCCGATGTTCTGTTAGTCGATTCCGATCCCCAGGGCAGTGCCCGCGATTGGGCGGCCGT
GCGGGAAGATCAACCGCTAACCGTTGTCGGCATCGACCGCCCGACGATTGACCGCGACGTGAAGGCCATC
GGCCGGCGCGACTTCGTAGTGATCGACGGAGCGCCCCAGGCGGCGGACTTGGCTGTGTCCGCGATCAAGG
CAGCCGACTTCGTGCTGATTCCGGTGCAGCCAAGCCCTTACGACATATGGGCCACCGCCGACCTGGTGGA
GCTGGTTAAGCAGCGCATTGAGGTCACGGATGGAAGGCTACAAGCGGCCTTTGTCGTGTCGCGGGCGATC
AAAGGCACGCGCATCGGCGGTGAGGTTGCCGAGGCGCTGGCCGGGTACGAGCTGCCCATTCTTGAGTCCC
GTATCACGCAGCGCGTGAGCTACCCAGGCACTGCCGCCGCCGGCACAACCGTTCTTGAATCAGAACCCGA
GGGCGACGCTGCCCGCGAGGTCCAGGCGCTGGCCGCTGAAATTAAATCAAAACTCATTTGAGTTAATGAG
GTAAAGAGAAAATGAGCAAAAGCACAAACACGCTAAGTGCCGGCCGTCCGAGCGCACGCAGCAGCAAGGC
TGCAACGTTGGCCAGCCTGGCAGACACGCCAGCCATGAAGCGGGTCAACTTTCAGTTGCCGGCGGAGGAT
CACACCAAGCTGAAGATGTACGCGGTACGCCAAGGCAAGACCATTACCGAGCTGCTATCTGAATACATCG
CGCAGCTACCAGAGTAAATGAGCAAATGAATAAATGAGTAGATGAATTTTAGCGGCTAAAGGAGGCGGCA
TGGAAAATCAAGAACAACCAGGCACCGACGCCGTGGAATGCCCCATGTGTGGAGGAACGGGCGGTTGGCC
AGGCGTAAGCGGCTGGGTTGCCTGCCGGCCCTGCAATGGCACTGGAACCCCCAAGCCCGAGGAATCGGCG
TGAGCGGTCGCAAACCATCCGGCCCGGTACAAATCGGCGCGGCGCTGGGTGATGACCTGGTGGAGAAGTT
GAAGGCCGCGCAGGCCGCCCAGCGGCAACGCATCGAGGCAGAAGCACGCCCCGGTGAATCGTGGCAAGCG
GCCGCTGATCGAATCCGCAAAGAATCCCGGCAACCGCCGGCAGCCGGTGCGCCGTCGATTAGGAAGCCGC
CCAAGGGCGACGAGCAACCAGATTTTTTCGTTCCGATGCTCTATGACGTGGGCACCCGCGATAGTCGCAG
CATCATGGACGTGGCCGTTTTCCGTCTGTCGAAGCGTGACCGACGAGCTGGCGAGGTGATCCGCTACGAG
CTTCCAGACGGGCACGTAGAGGTTTCCGCAGGGCCGGCCGGCATGGCCAGTGTGTGGGATTACGACCTGG
TACTGATGGCGGTTTCCCATCTAACCGAATCCATGAACCGATACCGGGAAGGGAAGGGAGACAAGCCCGG
CCGCGTGTTCCGTCCACACGTTGCGGACGTACTCAAGTTCTGCCGGCGAGCCGATGGCGGAAAGCAGAAA
GACGACCTGGTAGAAACCTGCATTCGGTTAAACACCACGCACGTTGCCATGCAGCGTACGAAGAAGGCCA
AGAACGGCCGCCTGGTGACGGTATCCGAGGGTGAAGCCTTGATTAGCCGCTACAAGATCGTAAAGAGCGA
AACCGGGCGGCCGGAGTACATCGAGATCGAGCTAGCTGATTGGATGTACCGCGAGATCACAGAAGGCAAG
AACCCGGACGTGCTGACGGTTCACCCCGATTACTTTTTGATCGATCCCGGCATCGGCCGTTTTCTCTACC
GCCTGGCACGCCGCGCCGCAGGCAAGGCAGAAGCCAGATGGTTGTTCAAGACGATCTACGAACGCAGTGG
CAGCGCCGGAGAGTTCAAGAAGTTCTGTTTCACCGTGCGCAAGCTGATCGGGTCAAATGACCTGCCGGAG
TACGATTTGAAGGAGGAGGCGGGGCAGGCTGGCCCGATCCTAGTCATGCGCTACCGCAACCTGATCGAGG
GCGAAGCATCCGCCGGTTCCTAATGTACGGAGCAGATGCTAGGGCAAATTGCCCTAGCAGGGGAAAAAGG
TCGAAAAGGACTCTTTCCTGTGGATAGCACGTACATTGGGAACCCAAAGCCGTACATTGGGAACCGGAAC
CCGTACATTGGGAACCCAAAGCCGTACATTGGGAACCGGTCACACATGTAAGTGACTGATATAAAAGAGA
AAAAAGGCGATTTTTCCGCCTAAAACTCTTTAAAACTTATTAAAACTCTTAAAACCCGCCTGGCCTGTGC
ATAACTGTCTGGCCAGCGCACAGCCGAAGAGCTGCAAAAAGCGCCTACCCTTCGGTCGCTGCGCTCCCTA
CGCCCCGCCGCTTCGCGTCGGCCTATCGCGGCCGCTGGCCGCTCAAAAATGGCTGGCCTACGGCCAGGCA
ATCTACCAGGGCGCGGACAAGCCGCGCCGTCGCCACTCGACCGCCGGCGCCCACATCAAGGCACCCTGCC
TCGCGCGTTTCGGTGATGACGGTGAAAACCTCTGACACATGCAGCTCCCGGTGACGGTCACAGCTTGTCT
GTAAGCGGATGCCGGGAGCAGACAAGCCCGTCAGGGCGCGTCAGCGGGTGTTGGCGGGTGTCGGGGCGCA
GCCATGACCCAGTCACGTAGCGATAGCGGAGTGTATACTGGCTTAACTATGCGGCATCAGAGCAGATTGT
ACTGAGAGTGCACCATATGCGGTGTGAAATACCGCACAGATGCGTAAGGAGAAAATACCGCATCAGGCGC
TCTTCCGCTTCCTCGCTCACTGACTCGCTGCGCTCGGTCGTTCGGCTGCGGCGAGCGGTATCAGCTCACT
CAAAGGCGGTAATACGGTTATCCACAGAATCAGGGGATAACGCAGGAAAGAACATGTGAGCAAAAGGCCA
GCAAAAGGCCAGGAACCGTAAAAAGGCCGCGTTGCTGGCGTTTTTCCATAGGCTCCGCCCCCCTGACGAG
CATCACAAAAATCGACGCTCAAGTCAGAGGTGGCGAAACCCGACAGGACTATAAAGATACCAGGCGTTTC
CCCCTGGAAGCTCCCTCGTGCGCTCTCCTGTTCCGACCCTGCCGCTTACCGGATACCTGTCCGCCTTTCT
CCCTTCGGGAAGCGTGGCGCTTTCTCATAGCTCACGCTGTAGGTATCTCAGTTCGGTGTAGGTCGTTCGC
TCCAAGCTGGGCTGTGTGCACGAACCCCCCGTTCAGCCCGACCGCTGCGCCTTATCCGGTAACTATCGTC
TTGAGTCCAACCCGGTAAGACACGACTTATCGCCACTGGCAGCAGCCACTGGTAACAGGATTAGCAGAGC
GAGGTATGTAGGCGGTGCTACAGAGTTCTTGAAGTGGTGGCCTAACTACGGCTACACTAGAAGGACAGTA
TTTGGTATCTGCGCTCTGCTGAAGCCAGTTACCTTCGGAAAAAGAGTTGGTAGCTCTTGATCCGGCAAAC
AAACCACCGCTGGTAGCGGTGGTTTTTTTGTTTGCAAGCAGCAGATTACGCGCAGAAAAAAAGGATCTCA
AGAAGATCCTTTGATCTTTTCTACGGGGTCTGACGCTCAGTGGAACGAAAACTCACGTTAAGGGATTTTG
GTCATGCATTCTAGGTGATTATTTGCCGACTACCTTGGTGATCTCGCCTTTCACGTAGTGGACAAATTCT
TCCAACTGATCTGCGCGCGAGGCCAAGCGATCTTCTTCTTGTCCAAGATAAGCCTGTCTAGCTTCAAGTA
TGACGGGCTGATACTGGGCCGGCAGGCGCTCCATTGCCCAGTCGGCAGCGACATCCTTCGGCGCGATTTT
GCCGGTTACTGCGCTGTACCAAATGCGGGACAACGTAAGCACTACATTTCGCTCATCACCAGCCCAGTCG
GGCGGCGAGTTCCATAGCGTTAAGGTTTCATTTAGCGCCTCAAATAGATCCTGTTCAGGAACCGGATCAA
AGAGTTCCTCCGCCGCTGGACCTACCAAGGCAACGCTATGTTCTCTTGCTTTTGTCAGCAAGATAGCCAG
ATCAATGTCGATCGTGGCTGGCTCGAAGATACCTGCAAGAATGTCATTGCGCTGCCATTCTCCAAATTGC
AGTTCGCGCTTAGCTGGATAACGCCACGGAATGATGTCGTCGTGCACAACAATGGTGACTTCTACAGCGC
GGAGAATCTCGCTCTCTCCAGGGGAAGCCGAAGTTTCCAAAAGGTCGTTGATCAAAGCTCGCCGCGTTGT
TTCATCAAGCCTTACGGTCACCGTAACCAGCAAATCAATATCACTGTGTGGCTTCAGGCCGCCATCCACT
GCGGAGCCGTACAAATGTACGGCCAGCAACGTCGGTTCGAGATGGCGCTCGATGACGCCAACTACCTCTG
ATAGTTGAGTCGATACTTCGGCGATCACCGCTTCCCTCATAATGTTTAACTTTGTTTTAGGGCGACTGCC
CTGCTGCGTAACATCGTTGCTGCTCCATAACATCAAACATCGACCCACGGCGTAACGCGCTTGCTGCTTG
GATGCCCGAGGCATAGACTGTACCCCAAAAAAACAGTCATAACAAGCCATGAAAACCGCCACTGCGCCGT
TACCACCGCTGCGTTCGGTCAAGGTTCTGGACCAGTTGCGTGAGCGCATACGCTACTTGCATTACAGCTT
ACGAACCGAACAGGCTTATGTCCACTGGGTTCGTGCCTTCATCCGTTTCCACGGTGTGCGTCACCCGGCA
ACCTTGGGTAGCAGCGAAGTCGAGGCATTTCTGTCCTGGCTGGAACAGAACTTATTATTTCCTTCCTCTT
TTCTACAGTATTTAAAGATACCCCAAGAAGCTAATTATAACAAGACGAACTCCAATTCACTGTTCCTTGC
ATTCTAAAACCTTAAATACCAGAAAACAGCTTTTTCAAAGTTGTTTTCAAAGTTGGCGTATAACATAGTA
TCGACGGAGCCGATTTTGAAACCGCGGTGATCACAGGCAGCAACGCTCTGTCATCGTTACAATCAACATG
CTACCCTCCGCGAGATCATCCGTGTTTCAAACCCGGCAGCTTAGTTGCCGTTCTTCCGAATAGCATCGGT
AACATGAGCAAAGTCTGCCGCCTTACAACGGCTCTCCCGCTGACGCCGTCCCGGACTGATGGGCTGCCTG
TATCGAGTGGTGATTTTGTGCCGAGCTGCCGGTCGGGGAGCTGTTGGCTGGCTGGTGGCAGGATATATTG
TGGTGTAAACATAACGGATCCGGTCTCA
